>Addgene plasmid #161626 | IDG_HTR3D_OE_1 | addgene full sequence | sequence record 334525 | Addgene NGS Result
GGCGCCGGCTCGAGGGGGCCCGGGGTTATTAATAGTAATCAATTACGGGGTCATTAGTTCATAGCCCATA
TATGGAGTTCCGCGTTACATAACTTACGGTAAATGGCCCGCCTGGCTGACCGCCCAACGACCCCCGCCCA
TTGACGTCAATAATGACGTATGTTCCCATAGTAACGCCAATAGGGACTTTCCATTGACGTCAATGGGTGG
AGTATTTACGGTAAACTGCCCACTTGGCAGTACATCAAGTGTATCATATGCCAAGTACGCCCCCTATTGA
CGTCAATGACGGTAAATGGCCCGCCTGGCATTATGCCCAGTACATGACCTTATGGGACTTTCCTACTTGG
CAGTACATCTACGTATTAGTCATCGCTATTACCATGGTGATGCGGTTTTGGCAGTACATCAATGGGCGTG
GATAGCGGTTTGACTCACGGGGATTTCCAAGTCTCCACCCCATTGACGTCAATGGGAGTTTGTTTTGGCA
CCAAAATCAACGGGACTTTCCAAAATGTCGTAACAACTCCGCCCCATTGACGCAAATGGGCGGTAGGCGT
GTACGGTGGGAGGTCTATATAAGCAGAGCTCTCTGGCTAACTGTCGGGATCAACAAGTTTGTACAAAAAA
GTTGGCACCATGGTGGCCATCAGGCGCAGGTGCAGGCCCAGCCCCTACGTGGTAAACTTTCTGGTGCCCA
GTGGCATTCTGATTGCCATCGATGCCCTCAGTTTCTACCTGCCACTGGAAAGTGGGAATTGTGCCCCATT
CAAGATGACTGTTCTGCTGGGCTACAGCGTCTTCCTGCTCATGATGAATGACTTGCTCCCAGCCACTAGC
ACTTCATCACATGCTTCACTAGTACGTCCTCATCCATCAAGAGACCAAAAGCGAGGTGTCTACTTCGCCC
TGTGCCTGTCCCTGATGGTGGGCAGCCTGCTGGAGACCATCTTCATCACCCACCTGCTGCACGTGGCCAC
CACCCAGCCCCTACCTCTGCCTCGGTGGCTCCACTCCCTGCTGCTGCACTGCACCGGCCAAGGGAGATGC
TGTCCCACTGCGCCCCAGAAGGGAAATAAGGGCCCGGGTCTCACCCCCACCCACCTGCCCGGTGTGAAGG
AGCCAGAGGTATCAGCAGGGCAGATGCCAGGCCCTGGGGAGGCAGAGCTGACAGGGGGCTCAGAATGGAC
AAGGGCCCAGCGGGAACACGAGGCCCAGAAGCAGCACTCGGTGGAGCTGTGGGTGCAGTTCAGCCACGCG
ATGGACGCCCTGCTCTTCCGCCTCTACCTGCTCTTCATGGCCTCCTCCATCATCACCGTCATATGCCTCT
GGAACACCTTGCCAACTTTCTTGTACAAAGTGGTTGGTAAGCCTATCCCTAACCCTCTCCTCGGTCTCGA
TTCTACGTAGTAATGAGCTAGCGCTAACCGGTGGCGCGTTAAGTCGACAATCAACCTCTGGATTACAAAA
TTTGTGAAAGATTGACTGGTATTCTTAACTATGTTGCTCCTTTTACGCTATGTGGATACGCTGCTTTAAT
GCCTTTGTATCATGCTATTGCTTCCCGTATGGCTTTCATTTTCTCCTCCTTGTATAAATCCTGGTTGCTG
TCTCTTTATGAGGAGTTGTGGCCCGTTGTCAGGCAACGTGGCGTGGTGTGCACTGTGTTTGCTGACGCAA
CCCCCACTGGTTGGGGCATTGCCACCACCTGTCAGCTCCTTTCCGGGACTTTCGCTTTCCCCCTCCCTAT
TGCCACGGCGGAACTCATCGCCGCCTGCCTTGCCCGCTGCTGGACAGGGGCTCGGCTGTTGGGCACTGAC
AATTCCGTGGTGTTGTCGGGGAAATCATCGTCCTTTCCTTGGCTGCTCGCCTGTGTTGCCACCTGGATTC
TGCGCGGGACGTCCTTCTGCTACGTCCCTTCGGCCCTCAATCCAGCGGACCTTCCTTCCCGCGGCCTGCT
GCCGGCTCTGCGGCCTCTTCCGCGTCTTCGCCTTCGCCCTCAGACGAGTCGGATCTCCCTTTGGGCCGCC
TCCCCGCGTCGACTTTAAGACCAATGACTTACAAGGCAGCTGTAGATCTTAGCCACTTTTTAAAAGAAAA
GGGGGGACTGGAAGGGCTAATTCACTCCCAACGAAGACAAGATCTGCTTTTTGCTTGTACTGGGTCTCTC
TGGTTAGACCAGATCTGAGCCTGGGAGCTCTCTGGCTAACTAGGGAACCCACTGCTTAAGCCTCAATAAA
GCTTGCCTTGAGTGCTTCAAGTAGTGTGTGCCCGTCTGTTGTGTGACTCTGGTAACTAGAGATCCCTCAG
ACCCTTTTAGTCAGTGTGGAAAATCTCTAGCAGTACGTATAGTAGTTCATGTCATCTTATTATTCAGTAT
TTATAACTTGCAAAGAAATGAATATCAGAGAGTGAGAGGAACTTGTTTATTGCAGCTTATAATGGTTACA
AATAAAGCAATAGCATCACAAATTTCACAAATAAAGCATTTTTTTCACTGCATTCTAGTTGTGGTTTGTC
CAAACTCATCAATGTATCTTATCATGTCTGGCTCTAGCTATCCCGCCCCTAACTCCGCCCATCCCGCCCC
TAACTCCGCCCAGTTCCGCCCATTCTCCGCCCCATGGCTGACTAATTTTTTTTATTTATGCAGAGGCCGA
GGCCGCCTCGGCCTCTGAGCTATTCCAGAAGTAGTGAGGAGGCTTTTTTGGAGGCCTAGGGACGTACCCA
ATTCGCCCTATAGTGAGTCGTATTACGCGCGCTCACTGGCCGTCGTTTTACAACGTCGTGACTGGGAAAA
CCCTGGCGTTACCCAACTTAATCGCCTTGCAGCACATCCCCCTTTCGCCAGCTGGCGTAATAGCGAAGAG
GCCCGCACCGATCGCCCTTCCCAACAGTTGCGCAGCCTGAATGGCGAATGGG
[124 nt withheld, positions 2923-3046]
C
[91 nt withheld, positions 3048-3138]
A
[49 nt withheld, positions 3140-3188]
CCTTTGACGTTGGAGTCCACGTTCTTT
[37 nt withheld, positions 3216-3252]
ACCCTATCTCGGTCTATTCTTTTGATTTATAAGGGATTTTGCCGATTTCGGCCTATTGGTTAAAAAATGA
GCTGATTTAACAAAAATTTAACGCGAATTTTAACAAAATATTAACGCTTACAATTTAGGTGGCACTTTTC
GGGGAAATGTGCGCGGAACCCCTATTTGTTTATTTTTCTAAATACATTCAAATATGTATCCGCTCATGAG
ACAATAACCCTGATAAATGCTTCAATAATATTGAAAAAGGAAGAGTATGAGTATTCAACATTTCCGTGTC
GCCCTTATTCCCTTTTTTGCGGCATTTTGCCTTCCTGTTTTTGCTCACCCAGAAACGCTGGTGAAAGTAA
AAGATGCTGAAGATCAGTTGGGTGCACGAGTGGGTTACATCGAACTGGATCTCAACAGCGGTAAGATCCT
TGAGAGTTTTCGCCCCGAAGAACGTTTTCCAATGATGAGCACTTTTAAAGTTCTGCTATGTGGCGCGGTA
TTATCCCGTATTGACGCCGGGCAAGAGCAACTCGGTCGCCGCATACACTATTCTCAGAATGACTTGGTTG
AGTACTCACCAGTCACAGAAAAGCATCTTACGGATGGCATGACAGTAAGAGAATTATGCAGTGCTGCCAT
AACCATGAGTGATAACACTGCGGCCAACTTACTTCTGACAACGATCGGAGGACCGAAGGAGCTAACCGCT
TTTTTGCACAACATGGGGGATCATGTAACTCGCCTTGATCGTTGGGAACCGGAGCTGAATGAAGCCATAC
CAAACGACGAGCGTGACACCACGATGCCTGTAGCAATGGCAACAACGTTGCGCAAACTATTAACTGGCGA
ACTACTTACTCTAGCTTCCCGGCAACAATTAATAGACTGGATGGAGGCGGATAAAGTTGCAGGACCACTT
CTGCGCTCGGCCCTTCCGGCTGGCTGGTTTATTGCTGATAAATCTGGAGCCGGTGAGCGTGGGTCTCGCG
GTATCATTGCAGCACTGGGGCCAGATGGTAAGCCCTCCCGTATCGTAGTTATCTACACGACGGGGAGTCA
GGCAACTATGGATGAACGAAATAGACAGATCGCTGAGATAGGTGCCTCACTGATTAAGCATTGGTAACTG
TCAGACCAAGTTTACTCATATATACTTTAGATTGATTTAAAACTTCATTTTTAATTTAAAAGGATCTAGG
TGAAGATCCTTTTTGATAATCTCATGACCAAAATCCCTTAACGTGAGTTTTCGTTCCACTGAGCGTCAGA
CCCCGTAGAAAAGATCAAAGGATCTTCTTGAGATCCTTTTTTTCTGCGCGTAATCTGCTGCTTGCAAACA
AAAAAACCACCGCTACCAGCGGTGGTTTGTTTGCCGGATCAAGAGCTACCAACTCTTTTTCCGAAGGTAA
CTGGCTTCAGCAGAGCGCAGATACCAAATACTGTTCTTCTAGTGTAGCCGTAGTTAGGCCACCACTTCAA
GAACTCTGTAGCACCGCCTACATACCTCGCTCTGCTAATCCTGTTACCAGTGGCTGCTGCCAGTGGCGAT
AAGTCGTGTCTTACCGGGTTGGACTCAAGACGATAGTTACCGGATAAGGCGCAGCGGTCGGGCTGAACGG
GGGGTTCGTGCACACAGCCCAGCTTGGAGCGAACGACCTACACCGAACTGAGATACCTACAGCGTGAGCT
ATGAGAAAGCGCCACGCTTCCCGAAGGGAGAAAGGCGGACAGGTATCCGGTAAGCGGCAGGGTCGGAACA
GGAGAGCGCACGAGGGAGCTTCCAGGGGGAAACGCCTGGTATCTTTATAGTCCTGTCGGGTTTCGCCACC
TCTGACTTGAGCGTCGATTTTTGTGATGCTCGTCAGGGGGGCGGAGCCTATGGAAAAACGCCAGCAACGC
GGCCTTTTTACGGTTCCTGGCCTTTTGCTGGCCTTTTGCTCACATGTTCTTTCCTGCGTTATCCCCTGAT
TCTGTGGATAACCGTATTACCGCCTTTGAGTGAGCTGATACCGCTCGCCGCAGCCGAACGACCGAGCGCA
GCGAGTCAGTGAGCGAGGAAGCGGAAGAGCGCCCAATACGCAAACCGCCTCTCCCCGCGCGTTGGCCGAT
TCATTAATGCAGCTGGCACGACAGGTTTCCCGACTGGAAAGCGGGCAGTGAGCGCAACGCAATTAATGTG
AGTTAGCTCACTCATTAGGCACCCCAGGCTTTACACTTTATGCTTCCGGCTCGTATGTTGTGTGGAATTG
TGAGCGGATAACAATTTCACACAGGAAACAGCTATGACCATGATTACGCCAAGCGCGCAATTAACCCTCA
CTAAAGGGAACAAAAGCTGGAGCTGCAAGCTTAATGTAGTCTTATGCAATACTCTTGTAGTCTTGCAACA
TGGTAACGATGAGTTAGCAACATGCCTTACAAGGAGAGAAAAAGCACCGTGCATGCCGATTGGTGGAAGT
AAGGTGGTACGATCGTGCCTTATTAGGAAGGCAACAGACGGGTCTGACATGGATTGGACGAACCACTGAA
TTGCCGCATTGCAGAGATATTGTATTTAAGTGCCTAGCTCGATACATAAACGGGTCTCTCTGGTTAGACC
AGATCTGAGCCTGGGAGCTCTCTGGCTAACTAGGGAACCCACTGCTTAAGCCTCAATAAAGCTTGCCTTG
AGTGCTTCAAGTAGTGTGTGCCCGTCTGTTGTGTGACTCTGGTAACTAGAGATCCCTCAGACCCTTTTAG
TCAGTGTGGAAAATCTCTAGCAGTGGCGCCCGAACAGGGACTTGAAAGCGAAAGGGAAACCAGAGGAGCT
CTCTCGACGCAGGACTCGGCTTGCTGAAGCGCGCACGGCAAGAGGCGAGGGGCGGCGACTGGTGAGTACG
CCAAAAATTTTGACTAGCGGAGGCTAGAAGGAGAGAGATGGGTGCGAGAGCGTCAGTATTAAGCGGGGGA
GAATTAGATCGCGATGGGAAAAAATTCGGTTAAGGCCAGGGGGAAAGAAAAAATATAAATTAAAACATAT
AGTATGGGCAAGCAGGGAGCTAGAACGATTCGCAGTTAATCCTGGCCTGTTAGAAACATCAGAAGGCTGT
AGACAAATACTGGGACAGCTACAACCATCCCTTCAGACAGGATCAGAAGAACTTAGATCATTATATAATA
CAGTAGCAACCCTCTATTGTGTGCATCAAAGGATAGAGATAAAAGACACCAAGGAAGCTTTAGACAAGAT
AGAGGAAGAGCAAAACAAAAGTAAGACCACCGCACAGCAAGCGGCCGCTGATCTTCAGACCTGGAGGAGG
AGATATGAGGGACAATTGGAGAAGTGAATTATATAAATATAAAGTAGTAAAAATTGAACCATTAGGAGTA
GCACCCACCAAGGCAAAGAGAAGAGTGGTGCAGAGAGAAAAAAGAGCAGTGGGAATAGGAGCTTTGTTCC
TTGGGTTCTTGGGAGCAGCAGGAAGCACTATGGGCGCAGCGTCAATGACGCTGACGGTACAGGCCAGACA
ATTATTGTCTGGTATAGTGCAGCAGCAGAACAATTTGCTGAGGGCTATTGAGGCGCAACAGCATCTGTTG
CAACTCACAGTCTGGGGCATCAAGCAGCTCCAGGCAAGAATCCTGGCTGTGGAAAGATACCTAAAGGATC
AACAGCTCCTGGGGATTTGGGGTTGCTCTGGAAAACTCATTTGCACCACTGCTGTGCCTTGGAATGCTAG
TTGGAGTAATAAATCTCTGGAACAGATTTGGAATCACACGACCTGGATGGAGTGGGACAGAGAAATTAAC
AATTACACAAGCTTAATACACTCCTTAATTGAAGAATCGCAAAACCAGCAAGAAAAGAATGAACAAGAAT
TATTGGAATTAGATAAATGGGCAAGTTTGTGGAATTGGTTTAACATAACAAATTGGCTGTGGTATATAAA
ATTATTCATAATGATAGTAGGAGGCTTGGTAGGTTTAAGAATAGTTTTTGCTGTACTTTCTATAGTGAAT
AGAGTTAGGCAGGGATATTCACCATTATCGTTTCAGACCCACCTCCCAACCCCGAGGGGACCCTTGCGCC
TTTTCCAAGGCAGCCCTGGGTTTGCGCAGGGACGCGGCTGCTCTGGGCGTGGTTCCGGGAAACGCAGCGG
CGCCGACCCTGGGTCTCGCACATTCTTCACGTCCGTTCGCAGCGTCACCCGGATCTTCGCCGCTACCCTT
GTGGGCCCCCCGGCGACGCTTCCTGCTCCGCCCCTAAGTCGGGAAGGTTCCTTGCGGTTCGCGGCGTGCC
GGACGTGACAAACGGAAGCCGCACGTCTCACTAGTACCCTCGCAGACGGACAGCGCCAGGGAGCAATGGC
AGCGCGCCGACCGCGATGGGCTGTGGCCAATAGCGGCTGCTCAGCAGGGCGCGCCGAGAGCAGCGGCCGG
GAAGGGGCGGTGCGGGAGGCGGGGTGTGGGGCGGTAGTGTGGGCCCTGTTCCTGCCCGCGCGGTGTTCCG
CATTCTGCAAGCCTCCGGAGCGCACGTCGGCAGTCGGCTCCCTCGTTGACCGAATCACCGACCTCTCTCC
CCAGGGGGTACCACCATGGCCAAGCCTTTGTCTCAAGAAGAATCCACCCTCATTGAAAGAGCAACGGCTA
CAATCAACAGCATCCCCATCTCTGAAGACTACAGCGTCGCCAGCGCAGCTCTCTCTAGCGACGGCCGCAT
CTTCACTGGTGTCAATGTATATCATTTTACTGGGGGACCTTGTGCAGAACTCGTGGTGCTGGGCACTGCT
GCTGCTGCGGCAGCTGGCAACCTGACTTGTATCGTCGCGATCGGAAATGAGAACAGGGGCATCTTGAGCC
CCTGCGGACGGTGCCGACAGGTGCTTCTCGATCTGCATCCTGGGATCAAAGCCATAGTGAAGGACAGTGA
TGGACAGCCGACGGCAGTTGGGATTCGTGAATTGCTGCCCTCTGGTTATGTGTGGGAGGGCCTGCAGCTG
CAGTAGTAAGAATTCTAGATCTTGAGACAAATGGCAGTATTCATCCACAATTTTAAAAGAAAAGGGGGGA
TTGGGGGGTACAGTGCAGGGGAAAGAATAGTAGACATAATAGCAACAGACATACAAACTAAAGAATTACA
AAAACAAATTACAAAAATTCAAAATTTTCGGGTTTATTACAGGGACAGCAGAGATCCACTTT
Features (pLannotate 1.2.2; 30 found; start..end, strand, type, name):
     83..386     +  enhancer       CMV enhancer: human cytomegalovirus immediate early enhancer
    387..590     +  promoter       CMV promoter: human cytomegalovirus (CMV) immediate early promoter
    610..1338    +  CDS            HTR3D (fragment): 5HT3D_HUMAN - Experimental evidence at protein level: Swiss-Prot protein existence level 1. This is one of the several different receptors for 5- hydroxytryptamine (serotonin), a biogenic hormone that functions as a neurotransmitter, a hormone, and a mitogen. This receptor is a ligand- gated ion channel, which when activated causes fast, depolarizing responses. It is a cation-specific, but otherwise relatively nonselective, ion channel. From Homo sapiens (Human).
   1346..1363    -  protein_bind   attB2 (fragment): mutant version of attB; core recombination site for the Gateway® BP reaction BP Clonase™
   1366..1407    +  CDS            V5 tag: epitope tag from simian virus 5
   1449..2037    +  misc_feature   WPRE: woodchuck hepatitis virus posttranscriptional regulatory element
   2088..2107    +  misc_feature   cPPT/CTS (fragment): central polypurine tract and central termination sequence of HIV-1
   2109..2342    +  LTR            3' LTR (ΔU3): self-inactivating 3' long terminal repeat (LTR) from HIV-1
   2420..2541    +  polyA_signal   SV40 poly(A) signal: SV40 polyadenylation signal
   2581..2716    +  rep_origin     SV40 ori: SV40 origin of replication
   2737..2755    -  promoter       T7 promoter: promoter for bacteriophage T7 RNA polymerase
   2763..2918    +  CDS            lacZα (fragment): LacZα fragment of β-galactosidase; lacZ fragment
   2923..3351    +  rep_origin     f1 ori (sequence partly withheld): f1 bacteriophage origin of replication; arrow indicates direction of (+) strand synthesis
   3404..3508    +  promoter       AmpR promoter: bla
   3509..4369    +  CDS            AmpR: β-lactamase; bla; confers resistance to ampicillin, carbenicillin, and related antibiotics
   4540..5128    +  rep_origin     ori: high-copy-number ColE1/pMB1/pBR322/pUC origin of replication
   5311..5403    +  CDS            lacI (fragment): lac repressor; lacI; The lac repressor binds to the lac operator to inhibit transcription in E. coli. This inhibition can be relieved by adding lactose or isopropyl-β-D-thiogalactopyranoside (IPTG).
   5416..5437    +  protein_bind   CAP binding site: CAP binding activates transcription in the presence of cAMP. E. coli catabolite activator protein
   5452..5482    +  promoter       lac promoter: promoter for the E. coli lac operon
   5490..5506    +  protein_bind   lac operator: The lac repressor binds to the lac operator to inhibit transcription in E. coli. This inhibition can be relieved by adding lactose or isopropyl-β-D-thiogalactopyranoside (IPTG). lac repressor encoded by lacI
   5551..5569    +  promoter       T3 promoter: promoter for bacteriophage T3 RNA polymerase
   5597..5823    +  promoter       RSV promoter: Rous sarcoma virus enhancer/promoter
   5824..6004    +  LTR            5' LTR (truncated): truncated 5' long terminal repeat (LTR) from HIV-1
   6051..6176    +  misc_feature   HIV-1 Ψ: packaging signal of human immunodeficiency virus type 1
   6160..6523    +  CDS            HIV-1 gag (fragment): gag protein from human immunodeficiency virus 1; gag
   6669..6902    +  misc_feature   RRE: The Rev response element (RRE) of HIV-1 allows for Rev-dependent mRNA export from the nucleus to the cytoplasm.
   7279..7305    +  CDS            Rev (fragment): human immunodeficiency virus 1 (HIV-1) Rev protein; rev; enhances nuclear export of unspliced and incompletely spliced viral mRNAs
   7306..7806    +  promoter       hPGK promoter: human phosphoglycerate kinase 1 promoter
   7818..8213    +  CDS            BSD: blasticidin S deaminase; Aspergillus terreus BSD; confers resistance to blasticidin
   8273..8390    +  misc_feature   cPPT/CTS: central polypurine tract and central termination sequence of HIV-1
