[The description below was written by a language model from this plasmid's Addgene catalogue record and pLannotate feature annotations shown in this document.]
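Description:
IDG_HTR3D_OE_1 is a mammalian overexpression construct for human HTR3D, built on the pLX304 backbone by Gateway cloning. Although catalogued simply as a mammalian expression vector, its feature table shows the architecture of a third-generation, self-inactivating HIV-1 lentiviral transfer plasmid. An RSV promoter drives a truncated 5' LTR, followed by the Ψ packaging signal with a gag fragment, the Rev response element, a cPPT/CTS element, and a ΔU3 3' LTR. With packaging functions supplied in trans, the region between the LTRs can be packaged into particles and integrated into target cells. In bacteria the plasmid is maintained through a ColE1/pUC-type origin and ampicillin resistance (AmpR). The record lists it as low copy and grown in a recombination-deficient strain, as is common for LTR-containing plasmids. An f1 origin, an SV40 origin and poly(A) signal, and lac-derived remnants are also present in the backbone.

Within the viral cassette, a human PGK promoter drives blasticidin S deaminase, allowing blasticidin selection of transduced or transfected cells. Downstream, the CMV immediate-early enhancer and promoter drive the HTR3D open reading frame. HTR3D encodes a subunit of the 5-HT3 serotonin receptor, a ligand-gated, cation-selective ion channel. The coding sequence runs through a residual attB2 site into a backbone-encoded C-terminal V5 epitope tag for detection, and a WPRE follows to enhance transcript expression. The automated annotation labels the HTR3D match as a fragment, so the insert may be a shorter isoform or a partial match to the reference protein; the record does not say which. The stated purpose is overexpression of HTR3D.
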