Addgene plasmid #161626: IDG_HTR3D_OE_1
Purpose: Overexpresses HTR3D
Depositing lab: Mike McManus. Depositing organization: University of California, San Francisco (UCSF).
Backbone
  Vector backbone: pLX304
  Vector type: Mammalian Expression
  Selectable markers: Blasticidin
Growth in bacteria
  Bacterial resistance: Ampicillin, 100 μg/mL
  Growth temperature: 30°C
  Growth strain: NEB Stable
  Copy number: Low Copy
Gene/Insert
  Gene/Insert name: HTR3D
  Species: H. sapiens (human)
  Entrez Gene: HTR3D (a.k.a. 5HT3D)
  Tag / fusion protein: V5 (C terminal on backbone)
  Cloning method: Gateway Cloning
Terms and licenses: Academic/Nonprofit Terms; Industry Terms: Not Available to Industry
How to cite: IDG_HTR3D_OE_1 was a gift from Mike McManus (Addgene plasmid # 161626 ; http://n2t.net/addgene:161626 ; RRID:Addgene_161626)
