>Addgene plasmid #161626 | IDG_HTR3D_OE_1 | depositor partial sequence | sequence record 313325 | Partial Sequence
ATGGTGGCCATCAGGCGCAGGTGCAGGCCCAGCCCCTACGTGGTAAACTTTCTGGTGCCCAGTGGCATTC
TGATTGCCATCGATGCCCTCAGTTTCTACCTGCCACTGGAAAGTGGGAATTGTGCCCCATTCAAGATGAC
TGTTCTGCTGGGCTACAGCGTCTTCCTGCTCATGATGAATGACTTGCTCCCAGCCACTAGCACTTCATCA
CATGCTTCACTAGTACGTCCTCATCCATCAAGAGACCAAAAGCGAGGTGTCTACTTCGCCCTGTGCCTGT
CCCTGATGGTGGGCAGCCTGCTGGAGACCATCTTCATCACCCACCTGCTGCACGTGGCCACCACCCAGCC
CCTACCTCTGCCTCGGTGGCTCCACTCCCTGCTGCTGCACTGCACCGGCCAAGGGAGATGCTGTCCCACT
GCGCCCCAGAAGGGAAATAAGGGCCCGGGTCTCACCCCCACCCACCTGCCCGGTGTGAAGGAGCCAGAGG
TATCAGCAGGGCAGATGCCAGGCCCTGGGGAGGCAGAGCTGACAGGGGGCTCAGAATGGACAAGGGCCCA
GCGGGAACACGAGGCCCAGAAGCAGCACTCGGTGGAGCTGTGGGTGCAGTTCAGCCACGCGATGGACGCC
CTGCTCTTCCGCCTCTACCTGCTCTTCATGGCCTCCTCCATCATCACCGTCATATGCCTCTGGAACACCT
TGCCAACTTTCTTGTACAAAGTGGTTGGTAAGCCTATCCCTAACCCTCTCCTCGGTCTCGATTCTACGTA
G
